>Addgene plasmid #234031 | makeTCR_Hs.TRBV7-3 | addgene full sequence | sequence record 468343 | Addgene NGS Result
CGTCTCACCATGGGCACCAGGCTCCTCTGCTGGGCAGCCCTGTGCCTCCTGGGGGCAGATCACACAGGTG
CTGGAGTCTCCCAGACCCCCAGTAACAAGGTCACAGAGAAGGGAAAATATGTAGAGCTCAGGTGTGATCC
AATTTCAGGTCATACTGCCCTTTACTGGTACCGACAAAGCCTGGGGCAGGGCCCAGAGTTTCTAATTTAC
TTCCAAGGCACGGGTGCGGCAGATGACTCAGGGCTGCCCAACGATCGGTTCTTTGCAGTCAGGCCTGAGG
GATCTGTCTCTACTCTGAAGATCCAGCGCACAGAGCGGGGGGACTCAGCCGTGTATCTCTGTGTGAGACG
CAGGGAAGATGGCCGCGAAGAAAACGTCATAGCTGTTTCCTGACTGACCATTTAAATCATACCTGACCTC
CATAGCAGAAAGTCAAAAGCCTCCGACCGGAGGCTTTTGACTTGATCGGCACGTAAGAGGTTCCAACTTT
CACCATAATGAAATAAGATCACTACCGGGCGTATTTTTTGAGTTATCGAGATTTTCAGGAGCTAAGGAAG
CTAAAATGGAGAAAAAAATCACTGGATATACCACCGTTGATATATCCCAATGGCATCGTAAAGAACATTT
TGAGGCATTTCAGTCAGTTGCTCAATGTACCTATAACCAGACCGTTCAGCTGGATATTACGGCCTTTTTA
AAGACCGTAAAGAAAAATAAGCACAAGTTTTATCCGGCCTTTATTCACATTCTTGCCCGCCTGATGAATG
CTCATCCGGAATTTCGTATGGCAATGAAAGACGGTGAGCTGGTGATATGGGATAGTGTTCACCCTTGTTA
CACCGTTTTCCATGAGCAAACTGAAACGTTTTCATCGCTCTGGAGTGAATACCACGACGATTTCCGGCAG
TTTCTACACATATATTCGCAAGATGTGGCGTGTTACGGTGAAAACCTGGCCTATTTCCCTAAAGGGTTTA
TTGAGAATATGTTTTTTGTCTCAGCCAATCCCTGGGTGAGTTTCACCAGTTTTGATTTAAACGTGGCCAA
TATGGACAACTTCTTCGCCCCCGTTTTCACCATGGGCAAATATTATACGCAAGGCGACAAGGTGCTGATG
CCGCTGGCGATTCAGGTTCATCATGCCGTTTGTGATGGCTTCCATGTCGGCAGAATGCTTAATGAATTAC
AACAGTACTGCGATGAGTGGCAGGGCGGGGCGTAATGAGGGCCCAAATGTAATCACCTGGCTCACCTTCG
GGTGGGCCTTTCTGCGTTGCTGGCGTTTTTCCATAGGCTCCGCCCCCCTGACGAGCATCACAAAAATCGA
TGCTCAAGTCAGAGGTGGCGAAACCCGACAGGACTATAAAGATACCAGGCGTTTCCCCCTGGAAGCTCCC
TCGTGCGCTCTCCTGTTCCGACCCTGCCGCTTACCGGATACCTGTCCGCCTTTCTCCCTTCGGGAAGCGT
GGCGCTTTCTCATAGCTCACGCTGTAGGTATCTCAGTTCGGTGTAGGTCGTTCGCTCCAAGCTGGGCTGT
GTGCACGAACCCCCCGTTCAGCCCGACCGCTGCGCCTTATCCGGTAACTATCGTCTTGAGTCCAACCCGG
TAAGACACGACTTATCGCCACTGGCAGCAGCCACTGGTAACAGGATTAGCAGAGCGAGGTATGTAGGCGG
TGCTACAGAGTTCTTGAAGTGGTGGCCTAACTACGGCTACACTAGAAGAACAGTATTTGGTATCTGCGCT
CTGCTGAAGCCAGTTACCTCGGAAAAAGAGTTGGTAGCTCTTGATCCGGCAAACAAACCACCGCTGGTAG
CGGTGGTTTTTTTGTTTGCAAGCAGCAGATTACGCGCAGAAAAAAAGGATCTCAAGAAGATCCTTTGATT
TTCTACCGAAGAAAGGCCCACCCGTGAAGGTGAGCCAGTGAGTTGATTGCAGTCCAGTTACGCTGGAGTC
TGAGGCTCGTCCTGAATGATATCAAGCTTGAATTCGTTTGTAAAACGACGGCCAGTGCTAACCGTATCGC
ATTGGCCATACCTACA
Features (pLannotate 1.2.2; 8 found; start..end, strand, type, name):
     10..339     +  CDS            TRBV7-3: TVB73_HUMAN - Experimental evidence at protein level: Swiss-Prot protein existence level 1. Probable non-functional open reading frame (ORF) of V region of the variable domain of T cell receptor (TR) beta chain (PubMed:24600447). Non-functional ORF generally cannot participate to the synthesis of a productive T cell receptor (TR) chain due to altered V-(D)-J or switch recombination and/or splicing site (at mRNA level) and/or conserved amino acid change (protein level) (PubMed:9619395). Alpha-beta T cell receptors are antigen specific receptors which are essential to the immune response and are
    431..462     +  terminator     tonB terminator: bidirectional E. coli tonB-P14 transcription terminator
    463..565     +  promoter       cat promoter: promoter of the E. coli cat gene encoding chloramphenicol acetyltransferase
    566..1222    +  CDS            cat: CAT_ECOLX - Experimental evidence at protein level: Swiss-Prot protein existence level 1. This enzyme is an effector of chloramphenicol resistance in bacteria. From Escherichia coli. This protein is used as a marker in many commonly used cloning vectors, such as pACYC184.
   1249..1276    +  terminator     T7Te terminator: phage T7 early transcription terminator
   1288..1875    -  rep_origin     ori: high-copy-number ColE1/pMB1/pBR322/pUC origin of replication
   1897..1926    -  terminator     T3Te terminator: phage T3 early transcription terminator
   1998..2017    -  CDS            lacZα (fragment): LacZα fragment of β-galactosidase; lacZ fragment
