[The description below was written by a language model from this plasmid's Addgene catalogue record and pLannotate feature annotations shown in this document.]
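Description:
makeTCR_Hs.TRBV7-3 is a small (about 2 kb) bacterial storage plasmid that serves as one module in the makeTCR system, a modular platform for single-step synthesis of T cell receptor constructs. It is built on the custom pmakeTCR backbone and classified as a synthetic-biology part vector rather than an expression vector. It is propagated in E. coli from a high-copy ColE1/pUC-type origin and selected with chloramphenicol through a cat gene driven by its native cat promoter. The resistance cassette and origin are bracketed by short transcription terminators (tonB, T7Te and T3Te), which insulate the cloned part from read-through transcription arising in the backbone. A short residual lacZα fragment is also annotated, and the insert can be sequenced from flanking M13 forward and reverse primer sites.

The payload is a synthetic 336 bp segment encoding the human T cell receptor beta variable gene TRBV7-3. No promoter is present, so the segment is not expressed from this plasmid; it is simply held as a donor fragment. The record lists defined four-nucleotide junctions at the 5′ and 3′ ends that are preserved after cloning. This fits an overhang-directed assembly scheme in which the V segment is released and joined in order to other TCR modules, although the record does not name the enzyme or the partner parts. The automated annotation notes that the reference database entry for TRBV7-3 describes it as a probable non-functional V-region open reading frame, which is worth bearing in mind when selecting it. Its stated use is as the TRBV component for assembling TCR beta chains within the makeTCR collection.
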