Addgene plasmid #234031: makeTCR_Hs.TRBV7-3
Purpose: Hs TRBV gene for makeTCR assembly
Depositing lab: Michael Platten. Depositing organization: Deutsches Krebsforschungszentrum (DKFZ). Publication: makeTCR: A Modular Platform for Rapid, Flexible, Scalable, Single-Step T Cell Receptor Synthesis. Hamberger M, Neuhoff M-T, Pietrantonio SV, Boschert T, Maldonado Torres C, Errerd A, Tan CL, Lindner JM, Platten M, Green EW. bioRxiv 2025.04.27.647198 10.1101/2025.04.27.647198.
Backbone
  Vector backbone: pmakeTCR
  Backbone manufacturer: custom
  Backbone size w/o insert (bp): 1710
  Vector type: Synthetic Biology
Growth in bacteria
  Bacterial resistance: Chloramphenicol, 25 μg/mL
  Growth temperature: 37°C
  Growth strain: DH5alpha
  Copy number: High Copy
Gene/Insert
  Gene/Insert name: TRBV7-3 (alt name: ENSG00000260080)
  Species: H. sapiens (human)
  Insert size (bp): 336
  Entrez Gene: TRBV7-3 (a.k.a. TCRBV6S1A1N1, TCRBV7S3, TRBV73)
  Promoter: n/a
  Cloning method: Restriction Enzyme; 5′ cloning site CCAT (not destroyed); 3′ cloning site TGTG (not destroyed)
  Sequencing primers: 5′ M13 (-21) Forward; 3′ M13 Reverse
Resource information
  A portion of this plasmid was derived from a plasmid made by: synthetic
Terms and licenses: Academic/Nonprofit Terms; Industry Terms: Not Available to Industry
Depositor comments: Please visit https://doi.org/10.1101/2025.04.27.647198 for bioRxiv preprint.
How to cite: makeTCR_Hs.TRBV7-3 was a gift from Michael Platten (Addgene plasmid # 234031 ; http://n2t.net/addgene:234031 ; RRID:Addgene_234031)
